>Addgene plasmid #134695 | pGEX-4T Syt1 C2AB(140) WT | addgene full sequence | sequence record 317162 | Addgene NGS Result
TTGACAATTAATCATCGGCTCGTATAATGTGTGGAATTGTGAGCGGATAACAATTTCACACAGGAAACAG
TATTCATGTCCCCTATACTAGGTTATTGGAAAATTAAGGGCCTTGTGCAACCCACTCGACTTCTTTTGGA
ATATCTTGAAGAAAAATATGAAGAGCATTTGTATGAGCGCGATGAAGGTGATAAATGGCGAAACAAAAAG
TTTGAATTGGGTTTGGAGTTTCCCAATCTTCCTTATTATATTGATGGTGATGTTAAATTAACACAGTCTA
TGGCCATCATACGTTATATAGCTGACAAGCACAACATGTTGGGTGGTTGTCCAAAAGAGCGTGCAGAGAT
TTCAATGCTTGAAGGAGCGGTTTTGGATATTAGATACGGTGTTTCGAGAATTGCATATAGTAAAGACTTT
GAAACTCTCAAAGTTGATTTTCTTAGCAAGCTACCTGAAATGCTGAAAATGTTCGAAGATCGTTTATGTC
ATAAAACATATTTAAATGGTGATCATGTAACCCATCCTGACTTCATGTTGTATGACGCTCTTGATGTTGT
TTTATACATGGACCCAATGTGCCTGGATGCGTTCCCAAAATTAGTTTGTTTTAAAAAACGTATTGAAGCT
ATCCCACAAATTGATAAGTACTTGAAATCCAGCAAGTATATAGCATGGCCTTTGCAGGGCTGGCAAGCCA
CGTTTGGTGGTGGCGACCATCCTCCAAAATCGGATCTGGTTCCGCGTGGATCCGGATCTGGATCTGAGAA
ACTGGGAAAGCTCCAATATTCACTGGACTATGACTTCCAGAATAACCAGCTGTTGGTGGGAATCATCCAG
GCTGCTGAACTGCCCGCCCTGGACATGGGGGGTACATCCGATCCATACGTCAAAGTCTTCCTGCTGCCTG
ACAAAAAGAAGAAATTTGAGACTAAAGTCCACCGGAAAACCCTCAATCCAGTCTTCAATGAACAATTTAC
TTTCAAGGTACCCTACTCGGAATTAGGTGGCAAAACCCTGGTGATGGCTGTGTATGACTTTGATCGCTTC
TCCAAGCACGACATCATCGGAGAGTTCAAAGTTCCTATGAACACCGTGGATTTTGGCCATGTGACCGAGG
AGTGGCGCGATCTCCAGAGCGCTGAGAAAGAAGAGCAAGAGAAACTGGGTGACATCTGCTTCTCCCTCCG
CTACGTCCCTACTGCCGGCAAACTGACTGTTGTCATTCTGGAAGCCAAGAACCTGAAGAAGATGGATGTG
GGTGGCTTATCTGATCCCTACGTGAAGATTCACCTGATGCAGAACGGTAAGAGGCTGAAGAAGAAAAAGA
CGACGATTAAGAAGAACACACTCAACCCCTACTACAACGAGTCCTTCAGCTTTGAAGTTCCGTTCGAGCA
AATCCAGAAAGTGCAAGTGGTGGTAACTGTTTTGGACTATGACAAGATTGGCAAGAACGACGCCATCGGC
AAAGTCTTCGTTGGTTACAACAGCACTGGGGCGGAGCTGCGACACTGGTCAGACATGCTGGCCAACCCCC
GGCGACCCATCGCACAGTGGCACACTCTGCAGGTAGAGGAGGAGGTTGATGCCATGCTGGCTGTCAAGAA
GTAAGAATTCATCGGGCCGCATCGTGACTGACTGACGATCTGCCTCGCGCGTTTCGGTGATGACGGTGAA
AACCTCTGACACATGCAGCTCCCGGAGACGGTCACAGCTTGTCTGTAAGCGGATGCCGGGAGCAGACAAG
CCCGTCAGGGCGCGTCAGCGGGTGTTGGCGGGTGTCGGGGCGCAGCCATGACCCAGTCACGTAGCGATAG
CGGAGTGTATAATTCTTGAAGACGAAAGGGCCTCGTGATACGCCTATTTTTATAGGTTAATGTCATGATA
ATAATGGTTTCTTAGACGTCAGGTGGCACTTTTCGGGGAAATGTGCGCGGAACCCCTATTTGTTTATTTT
TCTAAATACATTCAAATATGTATCCGCTCATGAGACAATAACCCTGATAAATGCTTCAATAATATTGAAA
AAGGAAGAGTATGAGTATTCAACATTTCCGTGTCGCCCTTATTCCCTTTTTTGCGGCATTTTGCCTTCCT
GTTTTTGCTCACCCAGAAACGCTGGTGAAAGTAAAAGATGCTGAAGATCAGTTGGGTGCACGAGTGGGTT
ACATCGAACTGGATCTCAACAGCGGTAAGATCCTTGAGAGTTTTCGCCCCGAAGAACGTTTTCCAATGAT
GAGCACTTTTAAAGTTCTGCTATGTGGCGCGGTATTATCCCGTGTTGACGCCGGGCAAGAGCAACTCGGT
CGCCGCATACACTATTCTCAGAATGACTTGGTTGAGTACTCACCAGTCACAGAAAAGCATCTTACGGATG
GCATGACAGTAAGAGAATTATGCAGTGCTGCCATAACCATGAGTGATAACACTGCGGCCAACTTACTTCT
GACAACGATCGGAGGACCGAAGGAGCTAACCGCTTTTTTGCACAACATGGGGGATCATGTAACTCGCCTT
GATCGTTGGGAACCGGAGCTGAATGAAGCCATACCAAACGACGAGCGTGACACCACGATGCCTGCAGCAA
TGGCAACAACGTTGCGCAAACTATTAACTGGCGAACTACTTACTCTAGCTTCCCGGCAACAATTAATAGA
CTGGATGGAGGCGGATAAAGTTGCAGGACCACTTCTGCGCTCGGCCCTTCCGGCTGGCTGGTTTATTGCT
GATAAATCTGGAGCCGGTGAGCGTGGGTCTCGCGGTATCATTGCAGCACTGGGGCCAGATGGTAAGCCCT
CCCGTATCGTAGTTATCTACACGACGGGGAGTCAGGCAACTATGGATGAACGAAATAGACAGATCGCTGA
GATAGGTGCCTCACTGATTAAGCATTGGTAACTGTCAGACCAAGTTTACTCATATATACTTTAGATTGAT
TTAAAACTTCATTTTTAATTTAAAAGGATCTAGGTGAAGATCCTTTTTGATAATCTCATGACCAAAATCC
CTTAACGTGAGTTTTCGTTCCACTGAGCGTCAGACCCCGTAGAAAAGATCAAAGGATCTTCTTGAGATCC
TTTTTTTCTGCGCGTAATCTGCTGCTTGCAAACAAAAAAACCACCGCTACCAGCGGTGGTTTGTTTGCCG
GATCAAGAGCTACCAACTCTTTTTCCGAAGGTAACTGGCTTCAGCAGAGCGCAGATACCAAATACTGTCC
TTCTAGTGTAGCCGTAGTTAGGCCACCACTTCAAGAACTCTGTAGCACCGCCTACATACCTCGCTCTGCT
AATCCTGTTACCAGTGGCTGCTGCCAGTGGCGATAAGTCGTGTCTTACCGGGTTGGACTCAAGACGATAG
TTACCGGATAAGGCGCAGCGGTCGGGCTGAACGGGGGGTTCGTGCACACAGCCCAGCTTGGAGCGAACGA
CCTACACCGAACTGAGATACCTACAGCGTGAGCTATGAGAAAGCGCCACGCTTCCCGAAGGGAGAAAGGC
GGACAGGTATCCGGTAAGCGGCAGGGTCGGAACAGGAGAGCGCACGAGGGAGCTTCCAGGGGGAAACGCC
TGGTATCTTTATAGTCCTGTCGGGTTTCGCCACCTCTGACTTGAGCGTCGATTTTTGTGATGCTCGTCAG
GGGGGCGGAGCCTATGGAAAAACGCCAGCAACGCGGCCTTTTTACGGTTCCTGGCCTTTTGCTGGCCTTT
TGCTCACATGTTCTTTCCTGCGTTATCCCCTGATTCTGTGGATAACCGTATTACCGCCTTTGAGTGAGCT
GATACCGCTCGCCGCAGCCGAACGACCGAGCGCAGCGAGTCAGTGAGCGAGGAAGCGGAAGAGCGCCTGA
TGCGGTATTTTCTCCTTACGCATCTGTGCGGTATTTCACACCGCATAAATTCCGACACCATCGAATGGCG
CAAAACCTTTCGCGGTATGGCATGATAGCGCCCGGAAGAGAGTCAATTCAGGGTGGTGAATGTGAAACCA
GTAACGTTATACGATGTCGCAGAGTATGCCGGTGTCTCTTATCAGACCGTTTCCCGCGTGGTGAACCAGG
CCAGCCACGTTTCTGCGAAAACGCGGGAAAAAGTGGAAGCGGCGATGGCGGAGCTGAATTACATTCCCAA
CCGCGTGGCACAACAACTGGCGGGCAAACAGTCGTTGCTGATTGGCGTTGCCACCTCCAGTCTGGCCCTG
CACGCGCCGTCGCAAATTGTCGCGGCGATTAAATCTCGCGCCGATCAACTGGGTGCCAGCGTGGTGGTGT
CGATGGTAGAACGAAGCGGCGTCGAAGCCTGTAAAGCGGCGGTGCACAATCTTCTCGCGCAACGCGTCAG
TGGGCTGATCATTAACTATCCGCTGGATGACCAGGATGCCATTGCTGTGGAAGCTGCCTGCACTAATGTT
CCGGCGTTATTTCTTGATGTCTCTGACCAGACACCCATCAACAGTATTATTTTCTCCCATGAAGACGGTA
CGCGACTGGGCGTGGAGCATCTGGTCGCATTGGGTCACCAGCAAATCGCGCTGTTAGCGGGCCCATTAAG
TTCTGTCTCGGCGCGTCTGCGTCTGGCTGGCTGGCATAAATATCTCACTCGCAATCAAATTCAGCCGATA
GCGGAACGGGAAGGCGACTGGAGTGCCATGTCCGGTTTTCAACAAACCATGCAAATGCTGAATGAGGGCA
TCGTTCCCACTGCGATGCTGGTTGCCAACGATCAGATGGCGCTGGGCGCAATGCGCGCCATTACCGAGTC
CGGGCTGCGCGTTGGTGCGGATATCTCGGTAGTGGGATACGACGATACCGAAGACAGCTCATGTTATATC
CCGCCGTTAACCACCATCAAACAGGATTTTCGCCTGCTGGGGCAAACCAGCGTGGACCGCTTGCTGCAAC
TCTCTCAGGGCCAGGCGGTGAAGGGCAATCAGCTGTTGCCCGTCTCACTGGTGAAAAGAAAAACCACCCT
GGCGCCCAATACGCAAACCGCCTCTCCCCGCGCGTTGGCCGATTCATTAATGCAGCTGGCACGACAGGTT
TCCCGACTGGAAAGCGGGCAGTGAGCGCAACGCAATTAATGTAAGTTAGCTCACTCATTAGGCACCCCAG
GCTTTACACTTTATGCTTCCGGCTCGTATGTTGTGTGGAATTGTGAGCGGATAACAATTTCACACAGGAA
ACAGCTATGACCATGATTACGGATTCACTGGCCGTCGTTTTACAACGTCGTGACTGGGAAAACCCTGGCG
TTACCCAACTTAATCGCCTTGCAGCACATCCCCCTTTCGCCAGCTGGCGTAATAGCGAAGAGGCCCGCAC
CGATCGCCCTTCCCAACAGTTGCGCAGCCTGAATGGCGAATGGCGCTTTGCCTGGTTTCCGGCACCAGAA
GCGGTGCCGGAAAGCTGGCTGGAGTGCGATCTTCCTGAGGCCGATACTGTCGTCGTCCCCTCAAACTGGC
AGATGCACGGTTACGATGCGCCCATCTACACCAACGTGACCTATCCCATTACGGTCAATCCGCCGTTTGT
TCCCACGGAGAATCCGACGGGTTGTTACTCGCTCACATTTAATGTTGATGAAAGCTGGCTACAGGAAGGC
CAGACGCGAATTATTTTTGATGGCGTTGGAATTAGCTTATCGACTGCACGGTGCACCAATGCTTCTGGCG
TCAGGCAGCCATCGGAAGCTGTGGTATGGCTGTGCAGGTCGTAAATCACTGCATAATTCGTGTCGCTCAA
GGCGCACTCCCGTTCTGGATAATGTTTTTTGCGCCGACATCATAACGGTTCTGGCAAATATTCTGAAATG
AGCTG
Features (pLannotate 1.2.2; 17 found; start..end, strand, type, name):
      1..29      +  promoter       tac promoter: strong E. coli promoter; hybrid between the trp and lac UV5 promoters
     37..53      +  protein_bind   lac operator: The lac repressor binds to the lac operator to inhibit transcription in E. coli. This inhibition can be relieved by adding lactose or isopropyl-β-D-thiogalactopyranoside (IPTG). lac repressor encoded by lacI
     76..729     +  CDS            GST26_SCHJA: Experimental evidence at protein level: Swiss-Prot protein existence level 1. GST isoenzymes appear to play a central role in the parasite detoxification system. Other functions are also suspected including a role in increasing the solubility of haematin in the parasite gut. From Schistosoma japonicum (Blood fluke).
    766..1611    +  CDS            Syt1 (fragment): SYT1_MOUSE - Experimental evidence at protein level: Swiss-Prot protein existence level 1. Calcium sensor that participates in triggering neurotransmitter release at the synapse (PubMed:11242035). May have a regulatory role in the membrane interactions during trafficking of synaptic vesicles at the active zone of the synapse (PubMed:7961887). It binds acidic phospholipids with a specificity that requires the presence of both an acidic head group and a diacyl backbone. A Ca(2+)- dependent interaction between synaptotagmin and putative receptors for activated protein kinase C has also been repor
   1650..1689    +  CDS            rop (fragment): Rop protein, which maintains plasmids at low copy number; rop
   1791..1831    +  misc_feature   bom (fragment): basis of mobility region from pBR322
   1936..2040    +  promoter       AmpR promoter: bla
   2041..2901    +  CDS            AmpR: β-lactamase; bla; confers resistance to ampicillin, carbenicillin, and related antibiotics
   3072..3660    +  rep_origin     ori: high-copy-number ColE1/pMB1/pBR322/pUC origin of replication
   3846..3897    -  misc_feature   bom (fragment): basis of mobility region from pBR322
   3904..3981    +  promoter       lacI promoter: lacI
   3982..5064    +  CDS            lacI: lac repressor; lacI; The lac repressor binds to the lac operator to inhibit transcription in E. coli. This inhibition can be relieved by adding lactose or isopropyl-β-D-thiogalactopyranoside (IPTG).
   5077..5098    +  protein_bind   CAP binding site: CAP binding activates transcription in the presence of cAMP. E. coli catabolite activator protein
   5113..5143    +  promoter       lac promoter: promoter for the E. coli lac operon
   5151..5167    +  protein_bind   lac operator: The lac repressor binds to the lac operator to inhibit transcription in E. coli. This inhibition can be relieved by adding lactose or isopropyl-β-D-thiogalactopyranoside (IPTG). lac repressor encoded by lacI
   5187..5360    +  CDS            lacZα: LacZα fragment of β-galactosidase; lacZ fragment
   5624..5740    -  CDS            yciV (fragment): RNAAM_ECOLI - Also known as trpH From Escherichia coli (strain K12).
