[The description below was written by a language model from this plasmid's Addgene catalogue record and pLannotate feature annotations shown in this document.]
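Description:
pGEX-4T Syt1 C2AB(140) WT is a bacterial expression plasmid built on the commercial pGEX-4T backbone, designed to produce the cytoplasmic portion of rat synaptotagmin-1 (Syt1, also called P65) as a glutathione S-transferase fusion in E. coli. The sequenced plasmid is about 5.8 kb. It replicates from a ColE1/pMB1-type origin, is recorded as high copy, and is selected with ampicillin through the β-lactamase (AmpR) gene and its own promoter. Short remnants of pBR322-derived elements (rop and bom fragments), a lacZα segment with its lac promoter and operator, and a small E. coli yciV fragment are also annotated. These appear to be backbone carry-over rather than functional parts of the payload.

The expression cassette starts with the strong hybrid tac promoter followed by a lac operator. A plasmid-borne lacI gene supplies the repressor, so transcription is held off until it is induced with IPTG. Downstream lies the Schistosoma japonicum GST coding sequence, followed after a short linker by an approximately 850 bp Syt1 fragment, placing GST at the N terminus of the insert. The annotation tool matched this fragment to the mouse orthologue, whereas the catalogue entry gives the species as rat. The construct name suggests that the fragment covers the tandem C2A and C2B domains, starting around residue 140, in wild-type form, although the record does not give the exact boundaries or the cloning sites used. The GST tag allows affinity purification on glutathione resin. The purified protein is suited to biochemical studies of this calcium sensor, and the associated publication examines how tandem C2 domain proteins penetrate membranes in response to phosphoinositides.
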