Addgene plasmid #134695: pGEX-4T Syt1 C2AB(140) WT
Purpose: Encodes cytoplasmic domain of synaptotagmin-1 for bacterial expression and purification
Depositing lab: Edwin Chapman. Depositing organization: University of Wisconsin, Madison. Publication: Phosphatidylinositol 4,5-bisphosphate drives Ca(2+)-independent membrane penetration by the tandem C2 domain proteins synaptotagmin-1 and Doc2beta. Bradberry MM, Bao H, Lou X, Chapman ER. J Biol Chem. 2019 Jul 12;294(28):10942-10953. doi: 10.1074/jbc.RA119.007929. Epub 2019 May 30. PubMed 31147445.
Backbone
  Vector backbone: pGEX4T
  Backbone manufacturer: GE Healthcare
  Vector type: Bacterial Expression
Growth in bacteria
  Bacterial resistance: Ampicillin, 100 μg/mL
  Growth temperature: 37°C
  Growth strain: DH5alpha
  Copy number: High Copy
Gene/Insert
  Gene/Insert name: Synaptotagmin 1
  Species: R. norvegicus (rat)
  Entrez Gene: Syt1 (a.k.a. P65)
  Tag / fusion protein: GST (N terminal on insert)
  Cloning method: Restriction Enzyme; 5′ cloning site Unknown (unknown if destroyed); 3′ cloning site Unknown (unknown if destroyed)
Terms and licenses: Academic/Nonprofit Terms; Industry Terms: Not Available to Industry
How to cite: pGEX-4T Syt1 C2AB(140) WT was a gift from Edwin Chapman (Addgene plasmid # 134695 ; http://n2t.net/addgene:134695 ; RRID:Addgene_134695)
